Addgene plasmid #234122: pRS424 Prp8 S1584F
Purpose: Suppressor screen mutant in full-length Prp8 on a TRP plasmid
Depositing lab: Aaron Hoskins. Depositing organization: University of Wisconsin, Madison.
Backbone
  Vector backbone: pRS424
  Vector type: Yeast Expression
  Selectable markers: TRP1
Growth in bacteria
  Bacterial resistance: Ampicillin, 100 μg/mL
  Growth temperature: 37°C
  Growth strain: DH5alpha
  Copy number: High Copy
Gene/Insert
  Gene/Insert name: Prp8
  Species: S. cerevisiae (budding yeast)
  Mutation: S1584F
  Cloning method: Unknown
Terms and licenses: Academic/Nonprofit Terms; Industry Terms: Not Available to Industry
How to cite: pRS424 Prp8 S1584F was a gift from Aaron Hoskins (Addgene plasmid # 234122 ; http://n2t.net/addgene:234122 ; RRID:Addgene_234122)
