[The description below was written by a language model from this plasmid's Addgene catalogue record and pLannotate feature annotations shown in this document.]
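Description:
pRS424 Prp8 S1584F is a yeast expression plasmid built on pRS424, an episomal E. coli–yeast shuttle vector, and its sequenced form is about 15.1 kb. In bacteria it is maintained at high copy through a ColE1/pUC-type origin and selected with ampicillin via the β-lactamase gene. In Saccharomyces cerevisiae the 2μ origin supports multicopy replication, and the TRP1 marker, with its own promoter, allows selection by tryptophan prototrophy in trp1 strains. The backbone also retains the usual pBluescript-derived elements: an f1 origin, a disrupted lacZα fragment, lac promoter/operator sequences, and T7 and T3 promoters flanking the cloning site. Small fragments annotated as TcR, rop and bom appear to be cloning remnants of pBR322-type sequence and are not functional units.

The insert is the full-length S. cerevisiae PRP8 open reading frame, which spans the numbering origin of the circular sequence and carries the S1584F substitution. Prp8 is a large, central spliceosomal scaffold protein of the U5 snRNP. It helps assemble the U4/U6-U5 tri-snRNP and positions the snRNAs and pre-mRNA splice sites for catalysis. The record names no heterologous yeast promoter. The coding region is bracketed by partial CDC23 sequence upstream and partial DNA2 sequence downstream, which suggests a genomic fragment in which PRP8 is driven by its native flanking regulatory sequence, although the record does not state this. The mutant allele was isolated in a suppressor screen, so the plasmid is suited to introducing this PRP8 variant into yeast under TRP1 selection for genetic studies of pre-mRNA splicing. The record does not say which phenotype the mutation suppresses.
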