Features (pLannotate 1.2.2; 22 found; start..end, strand, type, name):
   2693..3649    +  CDS            DNA2 (fragment): DNA2_YEAST - Experimental evidence at protein level: Swiss-Prot protein existence level 1. Key enzyme involved in DNA replication and DNA repair. Involved in Okazaki fragments processing by cleaving long flaps that escape FEN1: flaps that are longer than 27 nucleotides are coated by replication protein A complex (RPA), leading to recruit DNA2 which cleaves the flap until it is too short to bind RPA and becomes a substrate for FEN1. Also involved in 5'-end resection of DNA during double-strand break (DSB) repair by mediating the cleavage of 5'-ssDNA. Possesses different enzymatic activities, su
   3647..3796    -  CDS            TcR (fragment): tetracycline efflux protein; tet; confers resistance to tetracycline
   3793..3821    -  misc_feature   MCS (fragment): pBluescript multiple cloning site
   3834..3852    -  promoter       T3 promoter: promoter for bacteriophage T3 RNA polymerase
   3895..3917    -  protein_bind   lac operator (fragment): The lac repressor binds to the lac operator to inhibit transcription in E. coli. This inhibition can be relieved by adding lactose or isopropyl-β-D-thiogalactopyranoside (IPTG). lac repressor encoded by lacI
   3921..3951    -  promoter       lac promoter: promoter for the E. coli lac operon
   3966..3987    -  protein_bind   CAP binding site: CAP binding activates transcription in the presence of cAMP. E. coli catabolite activator protein
   4000..4092    -  CDS            lacI (fragment): lac repressor; lacI; The lac repressor binds to the lac operator to inhibit transcription in E. coli. This inhibition can be relieved by adding lactose or isopropyl-β-D-thiogalactopyranoside (IPTG).
   4275..4863    -  rep_origin     ori: high-copy-number ColE1/pMB1/pBR322/pUC origin of replication
   5034..5894    -  CDS            AmpR: β-lactamase; bla; confers resistance to ampicillin, carbenicillin, and related antibiotics
   5895..5999    -  promoter       AmpR promoter: bla
   6026..7368    -  rep_origin     2μ ori: yeast 2μ plasmid origin of replication
   7436..7471    +  CDS            rop (fragment): Rop protein, which maintains plasmids at low copy number; rop
   7573..7622    +  misc_feature   bom (fragment): basis of mobility region from pBR322
   7761..7908    +  promoter       TRP1 promoter: S. cerevisiae TRP1
   7909..8583    +  CDS            TRP1: phosphoribosylanthranilate isomerase, required for tryptophan biosynthesis; S. cerevisiae TRP1; yeast auxotrophic marker
   8634..8685    +  misc_feature   bom (fragment): basis of mobility region from pBR322
   8713..9141    -  rep_origin     f1 ori (sequence partly withheld): f1 bacteriophage origin of replication; arrow indicates direction of (+) strand synthesis
   9145..9300    -  CDS            lacZα (fragment): LacZα fragment of β-galactosidase; lacZ fragment
   9308..9326    +  promoter       T7 promoter: promoter for bacteriophage T7 RNA polymerase
   9349..9843    +  CDS            CDC23 (fragment): CDC23_YEAST - Experimental evidence at protein level: Swiss-Prot protein existence level 1. Component of the anaphase promoting complex/cyclosome (APC/C), a cell cycle-regulated E3 ubiquitin-protein ligase complex that controls progression through mitosis and the G1 phase of the cell cycle. The APC/C is thought to confer substrate specificity and, in the presence of ubiquitin-conjugating E2 enzymes, it catalyzes the formation of protein-ubiquitin conjugates that are subsequently degraded by the 26S proteasome. In early mitosis, the APC/C is activated by CDC20 and targets securin PDS1, the B-ty
  10068..2161    +  CDS            PRP8 (across the origin) (sequence partly withheld): PRP8_YEAST - Also known as DBF3, DNA39, RNA8, SLT21, USA2. Experimental evidence at protein level: Swiss-Prot protein existence level 1. Functions as a scaffold that mediates the ordered assembly of spliceosomal proteins and snRNAs. Required for association of BRR2 with the spliceosomal U5 snRNP, and the subsequent assembly of the U4/U6-U5 tri-snRNP complex. Functions as scaffold that positions spliceosomal U2, U5 and U6 snRNAs at splice sites on pre-mRNA substrates, so that splicing can occur. Interacts with both the 5' and the 3' splice site, as well as the branch region. Has a role in branc
>Addgene plasmid #234122 | pRS424 Prp8 S1584F | addgene full sequence | sequence record 466537 | Addgene NGS Result
GATGAATTCATCTGCCGCTGACATAACTATGGAAAGTGTTCATGAATGGGAAGTTTCAAAACCCTCCCTA
TTACATGAAACAAATGACTCATTTAAGGGATTGATTACCAACAAAATGTGGTTTGATGTACAATTGAGAT
ACGGTGATTATGATTCTCATGATATATCTCGTTATGTGAGGGCAAAATTCCTCGATTATACAACAGATAA
TGTCAGCATGTATCCCTCCCCAACAGGTGTTATGATCGGTATCGATTTGGCTTATAACATGTATGATGCC
TATGGTAATTGGTTCAACGGATTAAAACCTTTGATACAAAATAGTATGAGAACAATTATGAAAGCTAACC
CAGCATTATATGTCCTTCGTGAACGTATTAGAAAAGGTCTTCAAATATATCAATCTAGTGTACAGGAACC
ATTTTTAAACTCCTCAAACTATGCCGAGTTATTCAATAACGACATTAAACTCTTCGTTGACGACACTAAT
GTGTATAGAGTTACTGTCCACAAGACTTTTGAAGGGAACGTTGCTACAAAAGCAATTAATGGTTGCATTT
TCACTTTAAATCCAAAGACTGGGCATCTGTTTCTGAAAATTATCCATACCTCTGTATGGGCCGGTCAAAA
ACGTTTAAGCCAATTGGCCAAATGGAAAACAGCTGAGGAAGTTAGTGCTCTTGTGAGATCTTTGCCCAAA
GAAGAGCAGCCAAAACAAATTATCGTCACAAGAAAGGCAATGCTTGATCCTTTAGAGGTTCACATGCTTG
ACTTTCCTAACATAGCAATCAGGCCAACAGAGCTGCGACTACCATTTTCAGCTGCAATGTCAATAGATAA
ACTTTCTGATGTTGTGATGAAAGCTACTGAACCTCAGATGGTTCTGTTTAACATTTATGATGATTGGTTA
GACCGTATTTCATCGTACACTGCATTTTCTAGACTTACACTACTTTTAAGAGCTTTAAAGACGAACGAGG
AAAGTGCCAAAATGATTCTACTCAGTGACCCCACGATCACTATCAAATCGTACCATTTATGGCCTTCATT
CACTGATGAACAATGGATCACTATCGAATCTCAAATGAGAGATTTGATTTTGACTGAGTACGGCAGAAAA
TACAATGTCAATATATCTGCCTTAACTCAAACGGAAATTAAAGATATTATATTGGGTCAAAATATCAAGG
CACCATCTGTGAAGAGACAAAAAATGGCTGAATTAGAAGCTGCCAGGTCAGAAAAGCAGAACGACGAAGA
AGCTGCAGGTGCATCAACTGTTATGAAAACTAAAACTATCAATGCGCAAGGTGAGGAGATAGTTGTAGTA
GCTTCCGCTGATTACGAAAGTCAAACGTTTAGT
[735 nt withheld, positions 1364-2098]
TTACAGTTTAGCGAATTGGCGGGGGACGAAGAGTTAGAGGCCGAACAAATCGATGTATTTAGCTGAATAT
ATTCCCCAATAAACTGGAATCTGTTATTTCATAGATATATATGTAAGTATAAGTTTGTATGTATAATATT
CAACGCATTTTTTATGCCCGTCGTAGTTGCTACCTACCACACGATGATGTATTATAATTTCGGAACTACT
TCAAAGCTACGCTTTCCGCACTATGAAAAGCTATAAGTATGTGAAAATTGGTCATTGACTGTGATTCTAT
TTCAAAAAGTAACCAAAGGAGATAGACATCGTTCGGACAGAAAATGGTCCGTTGTCACTCCCATTCCATT
ATGTCCTTCATATAGAAATTGGATATTCTTGTTTTCATTTCGCGCAATAAAGCAATTCCGTGCGGCAGAA
AGAACTTATATATATTTAACTGATCTTACGCTATTTATGGCAAAACTTGTGTTACATTTTTGAAGATAAA
GTTACAATCATTACGGCAGCCTCAAAACAAAATTGGGAGAAAACATACTCAAGTGAGTACTCATTTTGTG
CAAGCAAACACTGACAATTGAAGAGATCGTCAGGATGCCCGGAACGCCACAGAAGAACAAGAGGTCTGCG
AGTATATCTGTTTCACCTGCGAAGAAGACAGAGGAAAAAGAAATAATACAAAATGATTCAAAGGCGATAT
TATCTAAGCAAACTAAGAGGAAAAAAAAGTATGCTTTTGCTCCTATAAATAACTTAAATGGGAAGAACAC
CAAGGTATCCAATGCAAGTGTCCTAAAGTCAATAGCCGTTTCACAAGTACGAAATACATCAAGAACAAAA
GATATAAACAAAGCAGTTAGCAAGAGCGTAAAGCAATTACCAAATTCACAAGTTAAACCGAAACGGGAAA
TGTCTAATTTGAGTAGGCATCACGATTTCACTCAAGACGAGGACGGCCCCATGGAAGAAGTAATATGGAA
ATATTCACCTTTACAACGAGATATGTCCGACAAAACAACAAGCGCTGCCGAATACTCTGATGACTACGAA
GATGTCCAAAATCCCTCTTCTACACCTATAGTCCCTAATCGACTGAAAACTGTTCTTAGTTTCACAAATA
TCCAAGTACCCAACGCTGACGTAAATCAACTCATTCAAGAAAATGGAAATGAGCAAGTGCGTCCTAAACC
AGCAGAAATATCTACCAGGGAGTCTCTCCGTAATATAGATGATATTCTCGATGATATAGAGGGCGATTTA
ACTATAAAACCGACGATAACGAAATTCAGCGATTTGCCATCTTCACCCATCAAGGCACCCAACGTTGAAA
AAAAAGCAGAGGTGAATGCAGAAGAAGTAGATAAAATGGATTCAACAGGAGATAGCAACGATGGCGATGA
CTCTTTGATAGATATTTTAACTCAAAAGTATGTTGAGAAACGCAAGAGTGAGAGTCAGATAACAATTCAA
GGCAACACCAATCAAAAAAGTGGAGCCCAGGAAAGTTGTGGGAAGAATGATAACACAAAATCGAGAGGAG
AAATTGAAGATCCACAGGACGGGTGTGGTCGCCATGATCGCGTAGTCGATAGTGGCTCCAAGTAGCGAAG
CGAGCAGGACTGGGCGGCGGCCAAAGCGGTCGGACAGTGCTCCGAGAACGGGTGCGCATAGAAATTGCAT
CAACGCATATAGCGCTAGAGCGGCCGCCACCGCGGTGGAGCTCCAGCTTTTGTTCCCTTTAGTGAGGGTT
AATTGCGCGCTTGGCGTAATCATGGTCATAGCTGTTTCCTGTGTGAAATTGTTATCCGCTCACAATTCCA
CACAACATACGAGCCGGAAGCATAAAGTGTAAAGCCTGGGGTGCCTAATGAGTGAGCTAACTCACATTAA
TTGCGTTGCGCTCACTGCCCGCTTTCCAGTCGGGAAACCTGTCGTGCCAGCTGCATTAATGAATCGGCCA
ACGCGCGGGGAGAGGCGGTTTGCGTATTGGGCGCTCTTCCGCTTCCTCGCTCACTGACTCGCTGCGCTCG
GTCGTTCGGCTGCGGCGAGCGGTATCAGCTCACTCAAAGGCGGTAATACGGTTATCCACAGAATCAGGGG
ATAACGCAGGAAAGAACATGTGAGCAAAAGGCCAGCAAAAGGCCAGGAACCGTAAAAAGGCCGCGTTGCT
GGCGTTTTTCCATAGGCTCCGCCCCCCTGACGAGCATCACAAAAATCGACGCTCAAGTCAGAGGTGGCGA
AACCCGACAGGACTATAAAGATACCAGGCGTTTCCCCCTGGAAGCTCCCTCGTGCGCTCTCCTGTTCCGA
CCCTGCCGCTTACCGGATACCTGTCCGCCTTTCTCCCTTCGGGAAGCGTGGCGCTTTCTCATAGCTCACG
CTGTAGGTATCTCAGTTCGGTGTAGGTCGTTCGCTCCAAGCTGGGCTGTGTGCACGAACCCCCCGTTCAG
CCCGACCGCTGCGCCTTATCCGGTAACTATCGTCTTGAGTCCAACCCGGTAAGACACGACTTATCGCCAC
TGGCAGCAGCCACTGGTAACAGGATTAGCAGAGCGAGGTATGTAGGCGGTGCTACAGAGTTCTTGAAGTG
GTGGCCTAACTACGGCTACACTAGAAGAACAGTATTTGGTATCTGCGCTCTGCTGAAGCCAGTTACCTTC
GGAAAAAGAGTTGGTAGCTCTTGATCCGGCAAACAAACCACCGCTGGTAGCGGTGGTTTTTTTGTTTGCA
AGCAGCAGATTACGCGCAGAAAAAAAGGATCTCAAGAAGATCCTTTGATCTTTTCTACGGGGTCTGACGC
TCAGTGGAACGAAAACTCACGTTAAGGGATTTTGGTCATGAGATTATCAAAAAGGATCTTCACCTAGATC
CTTTTAAATTAAAAATGAAGTTTTAAATCAATCTAAAGTATATATGAGTAAACTTGGTCTGACAGTTACC
AATGCTTAATCAGTGAGGCACCTATCTCAGCGATCTGTCTATTTCGTTCATCCATAGTTGCCTGACTCCC
CGTCGTGTAGATAACTACGATACGGGAGGGCTTACCATCTGGCCCCAGTGCTGCAATGATACCGCGAGAC
CCACGCTCACCGGCTCCAGATTTATCAGCAATAAACCAGCCAGCCGGAAGGGCCGAGCGCAGAAGTGGTC
CTGCAACTTTATCCGCCTCCATCCAGTCTATTAATTGTTGCCGGGAAGCTAGAGTAAGTAGTTCGCCAGT
TAATAGTTTGCGCAACGTTGTTGCCATTGCTACAGGCATCGTGGTGTCACGCTCGTCGTTTGGTATGGCT
TCATTCAGCTCCGGTTCCCAACGATCAAGGCGAGTTACATGATCCCCCATGTTGTGCAAAAAAGCGGTTA
GCTCCTTCGGTCCTCCGATCGTTGTCAGAAGTAAGTTGGCCGCAGTGTTATCACTCATGGTTATGGCAGC
ACTGCATAATTCTCTTACTGTCATGCCATCCGTAAGATGCTTTTCTGTGACTGGTGAGTACTCAACCAAG
TCATTCTGAGAATAGTGTATGCGGCGACCGAGTTGCTCTTGCCCGGCGTCAATACGGGATAATACCGCGC
CACATAGCAGAACTTTAAAAGTGCTCATCATTGGAAAACGTTCTTCGGGGCGAAAACTCTCAAGGATCTT
ACCGCTGTTGAGATCCAGTTCGATGTAACCCACTCGTGCACCCAACTGATCTTCAGCATCTTTTACTTTC
ACCAGCGTTTCTGGGTGAGCAAAAACAGGAAGGCAAAATGCCGCAAAAAAGGGAATAAGGGCGACACGGA
AATGTTGAATACTCATACTCTTCCTTTTTCAATATTATTGAAGCATTTATCAGGGTTATTGTCTCATGAG
CGGATACATATTTGAATGTATTTAGAAAAATAAACAAATAGGGGTTCCGCGCACATTTCCCCGAAAAGTG
CCACCTGAACGAAGCATCTGTGCTTCATTTTGTAGAACAAAAATGCAACGCGAGAGCGCTAATTTTTCAA
ACAAAGAATCTGAGCTGCATTTTTACAGAACAGAAATGCAACGCGAAAGCGCTATTTTACCAACGAAGAA
TCTGTGCTTCATTTTTGTAAAACAAAAATGCAACGCGAGAGCGCTAATTTTTCAAACAAAGAATCTGAGC
TGCATTTTTACAGAACAGAAATGCAACGCGAGAGCGCTATTTTACCAACAAAGAATCTATACTTCTTTTT
TGTTCTACAAAAATGCATCCCGAGAGCGCTATTTTTCTAACAAAGCATCTTAGATTACTTTTTTTCTCCT
TTGTGCGCTCTATAATGCAGTCTCTTGATAACTTTTTGCACTGTAGGTCCGTTAAGGTTAGAAGAAGGCT
ACTTTGGTGTCTATTTTCTCTTCCATAAAAAAAGCCTGACTCCACTTCCCGCGTTTACTGATTACTAGCG
AAGCTGCGGGTGCATTTTTTCAAGATAAAGGCATCCCCGATTATATTCTATACCGATGTGGATTGCGCAT
ACTTTGTGAACAGAAAGTGATAGCGTTGATGATTCTTCATTGGTCAGAAAATTATGAACGGTTTCTTCTA
TTTTGTCTCTATATACTACGTATAGGAAATGTTTACATTTTCGTATTGTTTTCGATTCACTCTATGAATA
GTTCTTACTACAATTTTTTTGTCTAAAGAGTAATACTAGAGATAAACATAAAAAATGTAGAGGTCGAGTT
TAGATGCAAGTTCAAGGAGCGAAAGGTGGATGGGTAGGTTATATAGGGATATAGCACAGAGATATATAGC
AAAGAGATACTTTTGAGCAATGTTTGTGGAAGCGGTATTCGCAATATTTTAGTAGCTCGTTACAGTCCGG
TGCGTTTTTGGTTTTTTGAAAGTGCGTCTTCAGAGCGCTTTTGGTTTTCAAAAGCGCTCTGAAGTTCCTA
TACTTTCTAGAGAATAGGAACTTCGGAATAGGAACTTCAAAGCGTTTCCGAAAACGAGCGCTTCCGAAAA
TGCAACGCGAGCTGCGCACATACAGCTCACTGTTCACGTCGCACCTATATCTGCGTGTTGCCTGTATATA
TATATACATGAGAAGAACGGCATAGTGCGTGTTTATGCTTAAATGCGTACTTATATGCGTCTATTTATGT
AGGATGAAAGGTAGTCTAGTACCTCCTGTGATATTATCCCATTCCATGCGGGGTATCGTATGCTTCCTTC
AGCACTACCCTTTAGCTGTTCTATATGCTGCCACTCCTCAATTGGATTAGTCTCATCCTTCAATGCTATC
ATTTCCTTTGATATTGGATCATACTAAGAAACCATTATTATCATGACATTAACCTATAAAAATAGGCGTA
TCACGAGGCCCTTTCGTCTCGCGCGTTTCGGTGATGACGGTGAAAACCTCTGACACATGCAGCTCCCGGA
GACGGTCACAGCTTGTCTGTAAGCGGATGCCGGGAGCAGACAAGCCCGTCAGGGCGCGTCAGCGGGTGTT
GGCGGGTGTCGGGGCTGGCTTAACTATGCGGCATCAGAGCAGATTGTACTGAGAGTGCACCATAGATCAA
CGACATTACTATATATATAATATAGGAAGCATTTAATAGAACAGCATCGTAATATATGTGTACTTTGCAG
TTATGACGCCAGATGGCAGTAGTGGAAGATATTCTTTATTGAAAAATAGCTTGTCACCTTACGTACAATC
TTGATCCGGAGCTTTTCTTTTTTTGCCGATTAAGAATTAATTCGGTCGAAAAAAGAAAAGGAGAGGGCCA
AGAGGGAGGGCATTGGTGACTATTGAGCACGTGAGTATACGTGATTAAGCACACAAAGGCAGCTTGGAGT
ATGTCTGTTATTAATTTCACAGGTAGTTCTGGTCCATTGGTGAAAGTTTGCGGCTTGCAGAGCACAGAGG
CCGCAGAATGTGCTCTAGATTCCGATGCTGACTTGCTGGGTATTATATGTGTGCCCAATAGAAAGAGAAC
AATTGACCCGGTTATTGCAAGGAAAATTTCAAGTCTTGTAAAAGCATATAAAAATAGTTCAGGCACTCCG
AAATACTTGGTTGGCGTGTTTCGTAATCAACCTAAGGAGGATGTTTTGGCTCTGGTCAATGATTACGGCA
TTGATATCGTCCAACTGCATGGAGATGAGTCGTGGCAAGAATACCAAGAGTTCCTCGGTTTGCCAGTTAT
TAAAAGACTCGTATTTCCAAAAGACTGCAACATACTACTCAGTGCAGCTTCACAGAAACCTCATTCGTTT
ATTCCCTTGTTTGATTCAGAAGCAGGTGGGACAGGTGAACTTTTGGATTGGAACTCGATTTCTGACTGGG
TTGGAAGGCAAGAGAGCCCCGAAAGCTTACATTTTATGTTAGCTGGTGGACTGACGCCAGAAAATGTTGG
TGATGCGCTTAGATTAAATGGCGTTATTGGTGTTGATGTAAGCGGAGGTGTGGAGACAAATGGTGTAAAA
GACTCTAACAAAATAGCAAATTTCGTCAAAAATGCTAAGAAATAGGTTATTACTGAGTAGTATTTATTTA
AGTATTGTTTGTGCACTTGCCGATCTATGCGGTGTGAAATACCGCACAGATGCGTAAGGAGAAAATACCG
CATCAGGAAATTGTAAGCGTTAATATTTTGTTAAAATTCGCGTTAAATTTTTGTTAAATCAGCTCATTTT
TTAACCAATAGGCCGAAATCGGCAAAATCCCTTATAAATCAAAAGAATAGACCGAGATAGGGT
[37 nt withheld, positions 8812-8848]
AAAGAACGTGGACTCCAACGTCAAAGG
[49 nt withheld, positions 8876-8924]
T
[91 nt withheld, positions 8926-9016]
G
[124 nt withheld, positions 9018-9141]
CCATTCGCCATTCAGGCTGCGCAACTGTTGGGAAGGGCGATCGGTGCGGGCCTCTTCGCTATTACGCCAG
CTGGCGAAAGGGGGATGTGCTGCAAGGCGATTAAGTTGGGTAACGCCAGGGTTTTCCCAGTCACGACGTT
GTAAAACGACGGCCAGTGAGCGCGCGTAATACGACTCACTATAGGGCGAATTGGGTACCGGGCCCCCCCT
CGAGACTTCAAAGCATGGTTTGGTTTGGGCCAGGCTTATGCTCTCCTGGACATGCATTTATATTCTCTTT
ACTACTTCCAGAAAGCTTGCACTTTGAAACCTTGGGATCGTCGGATTTGGCAAGTATTGGGAGAATGTTA
TAGTAAGACGGGAAATAAGGTAGAAGCTATAAAATGCTACAAAAGATCCATAAAAGCTTCACAAACGGTC
GATCAAAATACTTCAATATATTACCGGTTAGCGCAACTATATGAAGAACTTGAAGACTTGCAAGAATGTA
AGAAGTTCATGATGAAATGTGTAGATGTGGAAGAACTTCTGGAAGGTATAGTAACAGATGAAACCGTGAA
GGCTAGGCTTTGGCTGGCAATATTTGAGATTAAGGCAGGAAACTACCAATTGGCTTATGATTATGCCATG
GGGGTACCTAGTGGAACGTCTCAAGAGATTGAAGAGGCTCGTATGCTGGCTCGGGAGTGCAGAAGGCATA
TGTAGTGAAGTGAACATACACATAGCTATTCGTACTAAATGATATGAAATTTTTATAAATGCCAGGCTAT
ATAGCTATTTAAAGTGACCATGGCAGAAGGATGAACCGAGGTAATACGGCTAGTACAAAAGCAACAAAGT
TAGGAATACAATTTGAGAAACGAAGACCATAGAAAATACTTGTGCGATTGAACTTCCTTCCAAAAAAAAA
ATAGCGTCAAAGAAAGATGAGTGGACTACCGCCCCCACCTCCTGGTTTTGAAGAGGACAGCGACTTAGCA
CTTCCACCACCACCACCACCACCGCCTGGATACGAAATCGAAGAACTGGATAATCCGATGGTGCCATCAT
CGGTAAATGAGGATACATTCCTTCCGCCTCCACCACCTCCTCCAAGCAACTTCGAAATAAACGCTGAAGA
AATTGTGGACTTCACATTACCACCGCCACCACCCCCTCCAGGTCTAGATGAATTAGAGACTAAAGCAGAA
AAGAAAGTAGAATTACATGGAAAGAGAAAATTGGACATAGGAAAAGATACTTTCGTCACTCGAAAATCAA
GAAAGCGTGCAAAAAAAATGACCAAAAAGGCAAAGAGAAGCAATTTATATACTCCTAAAGCCGAGATGCC
ACCGGAACATCTGCGAAAGATTATTAATACTCACAGTGACATGGCCTCCAAAATGTACAATACTGATAAA
AAGGCTTTTCTAGGCGCTCTAAAGTATTTACCGCACGCGATTTTAAAATTGTTAGAGAACATGCCTCATC
CATGGGAGCAAGCCAAAGAAGTTAAAGTTTTATATCACACTTCAGGAGCCATAACATTTGTGAATGAAAC
ACCAAGAGTAATAGAGCCTGTATATACTGCCCAATGGTCAGCTACTTGGATAGCAATGAGGAGAGAAAAA
CGAGATAGAACACATTTTAAAAGAATGAGATTTCCACCTTTCGATGATGACGAACCACCTCTGTCATATG
AACAGCACATAGAAAATATCGAGCCACTGGATCCTATAAATCTTCCCTTAGACTCTCAAGATGATGAATA
TGTTAAAGATTGGCTCTACGATTCCCGGCCCTTGGAGGAGGATAGTAAAAAGGTCAATGGTACATCTTAT
AAAAAGTGGAGTTTTGATTTACCTGAAATGTCGAACTTATATAGGTTATCAACGCCACTTAGAGATGAAG
TAACTGACAAAAATTACTATTATCTTTTCGATAAAAAATCTTTTTTTAACGGTAAAGCCCTTAATAACGC
AATCCCTGGAGGTCCTAAATTTGAACCTTTATACCCAAGAGAAGAGGAGGAAGATTATAACGAATTCAAC
TCTATAGATAGAGTAATATTTAGGGTTCCTATTAGAAGCGAATATAAGGTAGCGTTTCCTCATCTATATA
ATTCCCGGCCCCGTTCAGTGCGCATACCATGGTATAATAATCCAGTGTCGTGTATTATCCAGAACGATGA
GGAGTACGACACGCCTGCACTTTTTTTTGATCCATCGCTGAACCCAATACCTCACTTTATTGATAATAAT
TCATCCCTCAACGTATCAAATACAAAGGAAAACGGTGATTTCACTTTACCTGAAGATTTTGCACCTCTTT
TGGCTGAAGAAGAAGAACTTATTTTGCCAAATACAAAAGATGCGATGTCGTTATATCATTCACCTTTTCC
ATTTAATAGAACTAAAGGAAAAATGGTGAGAGCACAAGATGTTGCCCTGGCTAAAAAATGGTTTTTGCAA
CATCCTGACGAGGAGTATCCCGTTAAAGTTAAGGTCTCTTACCAAAAGCTCTTGAAGAACTACGTGCTAA
ATGAATTGCACCCTACTTTGCCAACAAACCACAACAAAACTAAGTTATTGAAGAGTTTAAAAAATACCAA
GTATTTTCAACAAACTACAATTGATTGGGTAGAGGCAGGACTCCAGCTATGTCGACAAGGACACAATATG
TTAAATTTATTAATCCACAGAAAGGGCCTAACTTATTTACATCTCGACTACAATTTCAATTTAAAACCAA
CTAAAACCTTAACCACAAAAGAACGTAAAAAGTCAAGACTTGGAAACTCATTTCATTTGATGCGTGAATT
GCTAAAAATGATGAAACTGATTGTAGATACACATGTGCAGTTTAGGTTAGGAAATGTAGATGCCTTCCAG
TTAGCAGATGGTATACATTATATTTTGAACCACATAGGACAATTGACCGGTATTTATCGTTATAAATATA
AAGTAATGCATCAAATCCGCGCATGTAAAGATCTGAAACATATCATATATTATAAGTTTAATAAAAATTT
GGGAAAAGGACCTGGTTGTGGATTTTGGCAACCTGCGTGGAGAGTGTGGCTAAATTTCTTAAGAGGCACT
ATACCACTACTCGAAAGATATATTGGAAACCTTATCACACGTCAATTTGAAGGCCGTTCTAATGAAATTG
TCAAAACTACAACTAAACAAAGACTTGACGCCTACTACGATCTTGAGTTACGAAACTCGGTCATGGATGA
CATTTTAGAAATGATGCCTGAGAGTATTCGACAGAAAAAGGCAAGAACTATACTGCAACATTTAAGTGAG
GCTTGGAGATGTTGGAAGGCTAATATTCCATGGGATGTTCCTGGTATGCCAGCCCCAATCAAAAAAATAA
TTGAACGGTATATAAAATCCAAAGCTGATGCCTGGGTATCTGCAGCTCATTACAATCGAGAACGTATAAA
GCGTGGAGCTCACGTCGAAAAGACTATGGTTAAAAAAAATCTGGGGCGTTTAACGAGACTTTGGATCAAA
AATGAGCAGGAACGTCAAAGGCAAATACAGAAAAACGGTCCCGAAATTACTCCCGAAGAGGCTACGACCA
TATTTTCTGTTATGGTTGAGTGGCTTGAATCAAGGAGCTTTTCACCAATACCATTTCCACCTTTAACTTA
CAAAAATGATACTAAGATATTAGTTCTTGCCCTCGAAGACCTAAAAGATGTCTACGCATCAAAAGTACGT
TTAAATGCATCTGAAAGGGAAGAACTTGCGTTGATAGAGGAGGCTTATGATAATCCTCACGATACTTTGA
ACAGAATCAAAAAGTACTTGTTGACCCAGCGAGTTTTTAAGCCTGTTGATATAACCATGATGGAAAACTA
TCAAAACATTTCCCCTGTTTATTCAGTTGATCCCTTGGAAAAGATTACCGATGCATATCTTGATCAGTAT
TTATGGTACGAAGCTGACCAACGAAAGCTTTTCCCAAACTGGATTAAACCAAGTGATTCAGAGATACCAC
CTCTTCTGGTATACAAGTGGACTCAGGGTATAAACAACCTATCTGAAATTTGGGATGTATCCAGAGGCCA
ATCTGCAGTTTTGCTTGAGACTACTTTGGGTGAAATGGCCGAAAAAATTGACTTTACTTTACTTAATAGA
TTACTTCGCCTGATTGTAGATCCTAATATTGCTGACTATATCACTGCAAAAAATAATGTTGTTATCAACT
TTAAAGATATGAGTCACGTCAACAAATATGGCTTAATACGCGGGTTGAAGTTCGCTTCTTTCATATTCCA
ATATTACGGACTAGTTATAGATCTTTTACTATTGGGTCAGGAAAGGGCTACAGATTTGGCTGGTCCAGCT
AACAATCCAAATGAATTTATGCAATTCAAGAGCAAAGAAGTAGAAAAGGCACATCCGATCAGACTTTACA
CCAGATATTTAGATCGTATATATATGCTTTTTCACTTTGAAGAAGATGAGGGAGAGGAATTGACTGATGA
ATACTTGGCAGAGAATCCAGATCCAAACTTTGAAAACAGCATCGGATACAATAATAGAAAATGCTGGCCC
AAAGATTCGCGCATGAGGCTAATACGTCAGGACGTTAACCTAGGGCGAGCAGTGTTTTGGGAAATTCAAA
GTAGGGTGCCAACTTCGTTAACGTCAATTAAATGGGAAAATGCTTTTGTTTCCGTATACAGTAAAAACAA
TCCGAACTTACTCTTCTCTATGTGTGGTTTTGAAGTCAGAATATTACCAAGACAAAGAATGGAAGAGGTG
GTTTCTAACGATGAAGGTGTTTGGGATTTAGTTGACGAAAGAACCAAGCAAAGAACTGCAAAAGCATATT
TAAAGGTATCTGAAGAAGAAATCAAAAAATTTGACAGCAGAATAAGAGGCATATTGATGGCCTCCGGTTC
AACCACTTTTACTAAAGTGGCCGCTAAATGGAACACTTCACTGATATCCCTTTTCACATACTTTAGAGAA
GCCATTGTTGCCACGGAGCCGTTATTAGATATCCTGGTGAAAGGAGAAACAAGAATTCAAAACCGTGTCA
AACTTGGTTTAAATTCGAAAATGCCAACAAGATTTCCACCTGCTGTTTTTTATACACCAAAAGAACTTGG
TGGGTTGGGTATGATTAGTGCTTCTCATATTTTAATTCCTGCATCTGACTTAAGTTGGTCAAAACAGACC
GATACTGGAATTACGCATTTTCGTGCTGGTATGACGCACGAGGATGAAAAATTAATCCCAACTATCTTCC
GTTACATCACTACTTGGGAAAATGAATTTTTAGACTCTCAAAGGGTGTGGGCCGAGTATGCAACGAAAAG
GCAGGAAGCTATTCAGCAGAATAGGAGGTTAGCTTTTGAAGAACTTGAAGGATCGTGGGATCGTGGTATA
CCTCGTATTAGCACTTTATTTCAAAGAGATCGACATACTCTAGCGTATGACAGAGGTCACAGAATCCGTA
GGGAATTTAAACAGTACTCTCTAGAGAGAAACAGCCCCTTTTGGTGGACAAACTCCCACCATGACGGTAA
ATTATGGAATTTAAATGCCTATAGAACTGATGTGATTCAAGCCCTAGGAGGTATTGAAACAATTTTGGAA
CACACTTTATTTAAGGGGACTGGTTTTAATTCATGGGAAGGTTTGTTTTGGGAAAAGGCGTCCGGGTTTG
AGGATTTCATGCAATTTAAGAAGCTAACTCATGCTCAAAGAACTGGTTTAAGCCAAATTCCAAATCGTAG
ATTTACCTTATGGTGGTCACCAACTATTAACAGAGCAAATGTCTATGTCGGTTTCTTGGTGCAATTGGAT
CTGACTGGTATCTTCCTCCATGGTAAAATTCCTACGTTAAAAATATCTTTAATTCAAATATTCCGTGCTC
ATTTGTGGCAAAAAATACATGAAAGTATAGTTTTTGATATTTGTCAAATTCTCGATGGTGAGCTAGATGT
TTTGCAAATTGAATCTGTGACTAAAGAAACAGTGCATCCCCGCAAATCGTACAA
